Addgene plasmid #132583: pIM16
Purpose: pZA4-oxySp-mCherry-pLsoxS-mCherry
Depositing lab: Timothy Lu. Depositing organization: Massachusetts Institute of Technology. Publication: Gene networks that compensate for crosstalk with crosstalk. Muller IE, Rubens JR, Jun T, Graham D, Xavier R, Lu TK. Nat Commun. 2019 Sep 6;10(1):4028. doi: 10.1038/s41467-019-12021-y. PubMed 31492904.
Backbone
  Vector backbone: pZA4
  Backbone size w/o insert (bp): 2055
  Total vector size (bp): 3984
  Vector type: Bacterial Expression
Growth in bacteria
  Bacterial resistance: Spectinomycin, 50 μg/mL
  Growth temperature: 37°C
  Growth strain: DH5alpha
  Copy number: Unknown
Gene/Insert 1
  Gene/Insert name: oxySp-mCherry-TermT1
  Insert size (bp): 980
  Promoter: oxySp
  Cloning method: Gibson Cloning
  Sequencing primers: 5′ CCGAACAGGCTTATGTCCAC; 3′ GGTCAGTGCGTCCTGCTGATGTTG
Gene/Insert 2
  Gene/Insert name: pLsoxS-mCherry-TermT1
  Insert size (bp): 949
  Promoter: pLsoxS
  Cloning method: Gibson Cloning
  Sequencing primers: 5′ CTCGAGCCATAAATCGCTTTACCTCAAGTT; 3′ TGGCATCTTCCAGGAAATCT
Terms and licenses: Academic/Nonprofit Terms; Industry Terms: Not Available to Industry
How to cite: pIM16 was a gift from Timothy Lu (Addgene plasmid # 132583 ; http://n2t.net/addgene:132583 ; RRID:Addgene_132583)
