[The description below was written by a language model from this plasmid's Addgene catalogue record and pLannotate feature annotations shown in this document.]
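Description:
pIM16 is a bacterial expression plasmid of about 4 kb built on the pZA4 backbone. It replicates in E. coli from the medium-copy p15A origin, which is compatible with ColE1-type plasmids, although the catalogue entry lists copy number as unknown. Selection is with spectinomycin through an aadA (SmR) aminoglycoside adenylyltransferase gene, which is followed by a lambda t0 terminator. The feature table also flags short fragments resembling an RSF origin, a gentamicin resistance gene and a class 1 integron Pc promoter. These are partial matches flanking the origin and marker rather than complete functional elements.

The payload consists of two tandem reporter cassettes in the same orientation, assembled by Gibson cloning. Each carries the monomeric red fluorescent protein mCherry followed by the E. coli rrnB T1 terminator. The first cassette is driven by oxySp, and the second by pLsoxS. The annotation software did not label oxySp, but it detected a short PLtetO-1-like fragment just upstream of the second mCherry. This suggests that pLsoxS is a lambda PL-derived hybrid promoter, though the record does not describe its architecture.

From general knowledge, oxyS and soxS are E. coli oxidative-stress genes, activated through OxyR by hydrogen peroxide and through SoxR by redox-cycling or superoxide-generating compounds, respectively. Because both promoters drive the same fluorophore, red fluorescence from this plasmid would report the summed activity of the two inputs rather than distinguishing them. The associated work concerns synthetic gene networks that compensate for crosstalk between sensors, so pIM16 probably serves as a combined-output or control reporter in that setting. The record does not spell out its exact experimental role.
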