Features (pLannotate 1.2.2; 11 found; start..end, strand, type, name):
    130..837     +  CDS            mCherry: mCherry is a basic (constitutively fluorescent) red fluorescent protein published in 2004, derived from Discosoma sp.. It is reported to be a very rapidly-maturing monomer with low acid sensitivity.
    876..962     +  terminator     rrnB T1 terminator: Escherichia coli rrnB; transcription terminator T1 from the E. coli rrnB gene
   1029..1050    +  promoter       PLtetO-1 promoter (fragment): modified phage lambda PL promoter with tet operator sites (Lutz and Bujard, 1997)
   1078..1785    +  CDS            mCherry: mCherry is a basic (constitutively fluorescent) red fluorescent protein published in 2004, derived from Discosoma sp.. It is reported to be a very rapidly-maturing monomer with low acid sensitivity.
   1824..1910    +  terminator     rrnB T1 terminator: Escherichia coli rrnB; transcription terminator T1 from the E. coli rrnB gene
   1938..1993    -  rep_origin     RSF ori (fragment): Plasmids containing the RSF 1030 origin of replication can be propagated in E. coli cells that contain additional plasmids with compatible origins.
   2081..2626    -  rep_origin     p15A ori: Plasmids containing the medium-copy-number p15A origin of replication can be propagated in E. coli cells that contain a second plasmid with the ColE1 origin.
   2746..2840    -  terminator     lambda t0 terminator: transcription terminator from phage lambda
   2890..3681    -  CDS            SmR: aminoglycoside adenylyltransferase (Murphy, 1985); aadA; confers resistance to spectinomycin and streptomycin
   3688..3744    -  CDS            GmR (fragment): gentamycin acetyltransferase; aacC1; confers resistance to gentamycin
   3920..3943    -  promoter       Pc promoter (fragment): intI1 (promoter lies within the coding sequence); class 1 integron promoter
>Addgene plasmid #132583 | pIM16 | addgene full sequence | sequence record 265215 | Addgene NGS Result
CTTCATTATCCATCCTCCATCGCCACGATAGTTCATGGCGATAGGTAGAATAGCAATGAACGATTATCCC
TATCAAGCATTCTGACTGATAATTGCTCACACGAATTCATTAAAGAGGAGAAAGGTACCATGGTGAGCAA
GGGCGAAGAAGATAACATGGCCATCATCAAGGAGTTCATGCGCTTCAAGGTGCACATGGAGGGCTCCGTG
AACGGCCACGAGTTCGAGATCGAGGGCGAGGGCGAGGGCCGCCCCTACGAGGGCACCCAGACCGCCAAGC
TGAAGGTGACCAAGGGTGGCCCCCTGCCCTTCGCCTGGGACATCCTGTCCCCTCAGTTCATGTACGGCTC
CAAGGCCTACGTGAAGCACCCCGCCGACATCCCCGACTACTTGAAGCTGTCCTTCCCCGAGGGCTTCAAG
TGGGAGCGCGTGATGAACTTCGAGGACGGCGGCGTGGTGACCGTGACCCAGGACTCCTCCCTGCAGGACG
GCGAGTTCATCTACAAGGTGAAGCTGCGCGGCACCAACTTCCCCTCCGACGGCCCCGTAATGCAGAAGAA
GACCATGGGCTGGGAGGCCTCCTCCGAGCGGATGTACCCCGAGGACGGCGCCCTGAAGGGCGAGATCAAG
CAGAGGCTGAAGCTGAAGGACGGCGGCCACTACGACGCTGAGGTCAAGACCACCTACAAGGCCAAGAAGC
CCGTGCAGCTGCCCGGCGCCTACAACGTCAACATCAAGTTGGACATCACCTCCCACAACGAGGACTACAC
CATCGTGGAACAGTACGAACGCGCCGAGGGCCGCCACTCCACCGGCGGCATGGACGAGCTGTACAAGTAA
CCCGGGGGATCCCATGGTACGCGTGCTAGAGGCATCAAATAAAACGAAAGGCTCAGTCGAAAGACTGGGC
CTTTCGTTTTATCTGTTGTTTGTCGGTGAACGCTCTCCTGAGTAGGACAAATCCGCCGCCCTAGACTCGA
GCCATAAATCGCTTTACCTCAAGTTAACTTGAGGAATTATACTCCCCAACATCAGCAGGACGCACTGACC
GAATTCATTAAAGAGGAGAAAGGTACCATGGTGAGCAAGGGCGAAGAAGATAACATGGCCATCATCAAGG
AGTTCATGCGCTTCAAGGTGCACATGGAGGGCTCCGTGAACGGCCACGAGTTCGAGATCGAGGGCGAGGG
CGAGGGCCGCCCCTACGAGGGCACCCAGACCGCCAAGCTGAAGGTGACCAAGGGTGGCCCCCTGCCCTTC
GCCTGGGACATCCTGTCCCCTCAGTTCATGTACGGCTCCAAGGCCTACGTGAAGCACCCCGCCGACATCC
CCGACTACTTGAAGCTGTCCTTCCCCGAGGGCTTCAAGTGGGAGCGCGTGATGAACTTCGAGGACGGCGG
CGTGGTGACCGTGACCCAGGACTCCTCCCTGCAGGACGGCGAGTTCATCTACAAGGTGAAGCTGCGCGGC
ACCAACTTCCCCTCCGACGGCCCCGTAATGCAGAAGAAGACCATGGGCTGGGAGGCCTCCTCCGAGCGGA
TGTACCCCGAGGACGGCGCCCTGAAGGGCGAGATCAAGCAGAGGCTGAAGCTGAAGGACGGCGGCCACTA
CGACGCTGAGGTCAAGACCACCTACAAGGCCAAGAAGCCCGTGCAGCTGCCCGGCGCCTACAACGTCAAC
ATCAAGTTGGACATCACCTCCCACAACGAGGACTACACCATCGTGGAACAGTACGAACGCGCCGAGGGCC
GCCACTCCACCGGCGGCATGGACGAGCTGTACAAGTAACCCGGGGGATCCCATGGTACGCGTGCTAGAGG
CATCAAATAAAACGAAAGGCTCAGTCGAAAGACTGGGCCTTTCGTTTTATCTGTTGTTTGTCGGTGAACG
CTCTCCTGAGTAGGACAAATCCGCCGCCCTAGACCTAGGGGGATATATTCCGCTTCCTCGCTCACTGACT
CGCTACGCTCGGTCGTTCGACTGCGGCGAGCGGAAATGGCTTACGAACGGGGCGGAGATTTCCTGGAAGA
TGCCAGGAAGATACTTAACAGGGAAGTGAGAGGGCCGCGGCAAAGCCGTTTTTCCATAGGCTCCGCCCCC
CTGACAAGCATCACGAAATCTGACGCTCAAATCAGTGGTGGCGAAACCCGACAGGACTATAAAGATACCA
GGCGTTTCCCCCTGGCGGCTCCCTCGTGCGCTCTCCTGTTCCTGCCTTTCGGTTTACCGGTGTCATTCCG
CTGTTATGGCCGCGTTTGTCTCATTCCACGCCTGACACTCAGTTCCGGGTAGGCAGTTCGCTCCAAGCTG
GACTGTATGCACGAACCCCCCGTTCAGTCCGACCGCTGCGCCTTATCCGGTAACTATCGTCTTGAGTCCA
ACCCGGAAAGACATGCAAAAGCACCACTGGCAGCAGCCACTGGTAATTGATTTAGAGGAGTTAGTCTTGA
AGTCATGCGCCGGTTAAGGCTAAACTGAAAGGACAAGTTTTGGTGACTGCGCTCCTCCAAGCCAGTTACC
TCGGTTCAAAGAGTTGGTAGCTCAGAGAACCTTCGAAAAACCGCCCTGCAAGGCGGTTTTTTCGTTTTCA
GAGCAAGAGATTACGCGCAGACCAAAACGATCTCAAGAAGATCATCTTATTAATCAGATAAAATATTTCT
AGATTTCAGTGCAATTTATCTCTTCAAATGTAGCACCTGAAGTCAGCCCCATACGATATAAGTTGTTACT
AGTACTAGTGCTTGGATTCTCACCAATAAAAAACGCCCGGCGGCAACCGAGCGTTCTGAACAAATCCAGA
TGGAGTTCTGAGGTCATTACTGGATCTATCAACAGGAGTCCAAGCGAGCTCGAGCTCGATATCCGTCGGC
TTGAACGAATTGTTAGACATTATTTGCCGACTACCTTGGTGATCTCGCCTTTCACGTAGTGGACAAATTC
TTCCAACTGATCTGCGCGCGAGGCCAAGCGATCTTCTTCTTGTCCAAGATAAGCCTGTCTAGCTTCAAGT
ATGACGGGCTGATACTGGGCCGGCAGGCGCTCCATTGCCCAGTCGGCAGCGACATCCTTCGGCGCGATTT
TGCCGGTTACTGCGCTGTACCAAATGCGGGACAACGTAAGCACTACATTTCGCTCATCGCCAGCCCAGTC
GGGCGGCGAGTTCCATAGCGTTAAGGTTTCATTTAGCGCCTCAAATAGATCCTGTTCAGGAACCGGATCA
AAGAGTTCCTCCGCCGCTGGACCTACCAAGGCAACGCTATGTTCTCTTGCTTTTGTCAGCAAGATAGCCA
GATCAATGTCGATCGTGGCTGGCTCGAAGATACCTGCAAGAATGTCATTGCGCTGCCATTCTCCAAATTG
CAGTTCGCGCTTAGCTGGATAACGCCACGGAATGATGTCGTCGTGCACAACAATGGTGACTTCTACAGCG
CGGAGAATCTCGCTCTCTCCAGGGGAAGCCGAAGTTTCCAAAAGGTCGTTGATCAAAGCTCGCCGCGTTG
TTTCATCAAGCCTTACGGTCACCGTAACCAGCAAATCAATATCACTGTGTGGCTTCAGGCCGCCATCCAC
TGCGGAGCCGTACAAATGTACGGCCAGCAACGTCGGTTCGAGATGGCGCTCGATGACGCCAACTACCTCT
GATAGTTGAGTCGATACTTCGGCGATCACCGCTTCCCTCATGATGTTTAACTTTGTTTTAGGGCGACTGC
CCTGCTGCGTAACATCGTTGCTGCTCCATAACATCAAACATCGACCCACGGCGTAACGCGCTTGCTGCTT
GGATGCCCGAGGCATAGACTGTACCCCAAAAAAACAGTCATAACAAGCCATGAAAACCGCCACTGCGCCG
TTACCACCGCTGCGTTCGGTCAAGGTTCTGGACCAGTTGCGTGAGCGCATACGCTACTTGCATTACAGCT
TACGAACCGAACAGGCTTATGTCCACTGGGTTCGTGCCTTCATCCGGATATCGACGT
